>Addgene plasmid #76837 | NME9 gRNA (BRDN0001144954) | addgene full sequence | sequence record 186602 | Addgene Assembled Sequence
CCCGGGTGCAAAGATGGATAAAGTTTTAAACAGAGAGGAATCTTTGCAGCTAATGGACCTTCTAGGTCTT
GAAAGGAGTGGGAATTGGCTCCGGTGCCCGTCAGTGGGCAGAGCGCACATCGCCCACAGTCCCCGAGAAG
TTGGGGGGAGGGGTCGGCAATTGATCCGGTGCCTAGAGAAGGTGGCGCGGGGTAAACTGGGAAAGTGATG
TCGTGTACTGGCTCCGCCTTTTTCCCGAGGGTGGGGGAGAACCGTATATAAGTGCAGTAGTCGCCGTGAA
CGTTCTTTTTCGCAACGGGTTTGCCGCCAGAACACAGGTAAGTGCCGTGTGTGGTTCCCGCGGGCCTGGC
CTCTTTACGGGTTATGGCCCTTGCGTGCCTTGAATTACTTCCACCTGGCTGCAGTACGTGATTCTTGATC
CCGAGCTTCGGGTTGGAAGTGGGTGGGAGAGTTCGAGGCCTTGCGCTTAAGGAGCCCCTTCGCCTCGTGC
TTGAGTTGAGGCCTGGCCTGGGCGCTGGGGCCGCCGCGTGCGAATCTGGTGGCACCTTCGCGCCTGTCTC
GCTGCTTTCGATAAGTCTCTAGCCATTTAAAATTTTTGATGACCTGCTGCGACGCTTTTTTTCTGGCAAG
ATAGTCTTGTAAATGCGGGCCAAGATCTGCACACTGGTATTTCGGTTTTTGGGGCCGCGGGCGGCGACGG
GGCCCGTGCGTCCCAGCGCACATGTTCGGCGAGGCGGGGCCTGCGAGCGCGGCCACCGAGAATCGGACGG
GGGTAGTCTCAAGCTGGCCGGCCTGCTCTGGTGCCTGGCCTCGCGCCGCCGTGTATCGCCCCGCCCTGGG
CGGCAAGGCTGGCCCGGTCGGCACCAGTTGCGTGAGCGGAAAGATGGCCGCTTCCCGGCCCTGCTGCAGG
GAGCTCAAAATGGAGGACGCGGCGCTCGGGAGAGCGGGCGGGTGAGTCACCCACACAAAGGAAAAGGGCC
TTTCCGTCCTCAGCCGTCGCTTCATGTGACTCCACGGAGTACCGGGCGCCGTCCAGGCACCTCGATTAGT
TCTCGAGCTTTTGGAGTACGTCGTCTTTAGGTTGGGGGGAGGGGTTTTATGCGATGGAGTTTCCCCACAC
TGAGTGGGTGGAGACTGAAGTTAGGCCAGCTTGGCACTTGATGTAATTCTCCTTGGAATTTGCCCTTTTT
GAGTTTGGATCTTGGTTCATTCTCAAGCCTCAGACAGTGGTTCAAAGTTTTTTTCTTCCATTTCAGGTGT
CGTGACGTACGGCCACCATGACCGAGTACAAGCCCACGGTGCGCCTCGCCACCCGCGACGACGTCCCCAG
GGCCGTACGCACCCTCGCCGCCGCGTTCGCCGACTACCCCGCCACGCGCCACACCGTCGATCCGGACCGC
CACATCGAGCGGGTCACCGAGCTGCAAGAACTCTTCCTCACGCGCGTCGGGCTCGACATCGGCAAGGTGT
GGGTCGCGGACGACGGCGCCGCCGTGGCGGTCTGGACCACGCCGGAGAGCGTCGAAGCGGGGGCGGTGTT
CGCCGAGATCGGCCCGCGCATGGCCGAGTTGAGCGGTTCCCGGCTGGCCGCGCAGCAACAGATGGAAGGC
CTCCTGGCGCCGCACCGGCCCAAGGAGCCCGCGTGGTTCCTGGCCACCGTCGGAGTCTCGCCCGACCACC
AGGGCAAGGGTCTGGGCAGCGCCGTCGTGCTCCCCGGAGTGGAGGCGGCCGAGCGCGCCGGGGTGCCCGC
CTTCCTGGAGACCTCCGCGCCCCGCAACCTCCCCTTCTACGAGCGGCTCGGCTTCACCGTCACCGCCGAC
GTCGAGGTGCCCGAAGGACCGCGCACCTGGTGCATGACCCGCAAGCCCGGTGCCTGAACGCGTTAAGTCG
ACAATCAACCTCTGGATTACAAAATTTGTGAAAGATTGACTGGTATTCTTAACTATGTTGCTCCTTTTAC
GCTATGTGGATACGCTGCTTTAATGCCTTTGTATCATGCTATTGCTTCCCGTATGGCTTTCATTTTCTCC
TCCTTGTATAAATCCTGGTTGCTGTCTCTTTATGAGGAGTTGTGGCCCGTTGTCAGGCAACGTGGCGTGG
TGTGCACTGTGTTTGCTGACGCAACCCCCACTGGTTGGGGCATTGCCACCACCTGTCAGCTCCTTTCCGG
GACTTTCGCTTTCCCCCTCCCTATTGCCACGGCGGAACTCATCGCCGCCTGCCTTGCCCGCTGCTGGACA
GGGGCTCGGCTGTTGGGCACTGACAATTCCGTGGTGTTGTCGGGGAAATCATCGTCCTTTCCTTGGCTGC
TCGCCTGTGTTGCCACCTGGATTCTGCGCGGGACGTCCTTCTGCTACGTCCCTTCGGCCCTCAATCCAGC
GGACCTTCCTTCCCGCGGCCTGCTGCCGGCTCTGCGGCCTCTTCCGCGTCTTCGCCTTCGCCCTCAGACG
AGTCGGATCTCCCTTTGGGCCGCCTCCCCGCGTCGACTTTAAGACCAATGACTTACAAGGCAGCTGTAGA
TCTTAGCCACTTTTTAAAAGAAAAGGGGGGACTGGAAGGGCTAATTCACTCCCAACGAAGACAAGATCTG
CTTTTTGCTTGTACTGGGTCTCTCTGGTTAGACCAGATCTGAGCCTGGGAGCTCTCTGGCTAACTAGGGA
ACCCACTGCTTAAGCCTCAATAAAGCTTGCCTTGAGTGCTTCAAGTAGTGTGTGCCCGTCTGTTGTGTGA
CTCTGGTAACTAGAGATCCCTCAGACCCTTTTAGTCAGTGTGGAAAATCTCTAGCAGTACGTATAGTAGT
TCATGTCATCTTATTATTCAGTATTTATAACTTGCAAAGAAATGAATATCAGAGAGTGAGAGGAACTTGT
TTATTGCAGCTTATAATGGTTACAAATAAAGCAATAGCATCACAAATTTCACAAATAAAGCATTTTTTTC
ACTGCATTCTAGTTGTGGTTTGTCCAAACTCATCAATGTATCTTATCATGTCTGGCTCTAGCTATCCCGC
CCCTAACTCCGCCCATCCCGCCCCTAACTCCGCCCAGTTCCGCCCATTCTCCGCCCCATGGCTGACTAAT
TTTTTTTATTTATGCAGAGGCCGAGGCCGCCTCGGCCTCTGAGCTATTCCAGAAGTAGTGAGGAGGCTTT
TTTGGAGGCCTAGGGACGTACCCAATTCGCCCTATAGTGAGTCGTATTACGCGCGCTCACTGGCCGTCGT
TTTACAACGTCGTGACTGGGAAAACCCTGGCGTTACCCAACTTAATCGCCTTGCAGCACATCCCCCTTTC
GCCAGCTGGCGTAATAGCGAAGAGGCCCGCACCGATCGCCCTTCCCAACAGTTGCGCAGCCTGAATGGCG
AATGGG
[124 nt withheld, positions 3367-3490]
C
[91 nt withheld, positions 3492-3582]
A
[49 nt withheld, positions 3584-3632]
CCTTTGACGTTGGAGTCCACGTTCTTT
[37 nt withheld, positions 3660-3696]
ACCCTATCTCGGTCTATTCTTTTGATTTATAAGGGATTTTGCCGATTTCGGCCTATTGGTTAAAAAATGA
GCTGATTTAACAAAAATTTAACGCGAATTTTAACAAAATATTAACGCTTACAATTTAGGTGGCACTTTTC
GGGGAAATGTGCGCGGAACCCCTATTTGTTTATTTTTCTAAATACATTCAAATATGTATCCGCTCATGAG
ACAATAACCCTGATAAATGCTTCAATAATATTGAAAAAGGAAGAGTATGAGTATTCAACATTTCCGTGTC
GCCCTTATTCCCTTTTTTGCGGCATTTTGCCTTCCTGTTTTTGCTCACCCAGAAACGCTGGTGAAAGTAA
AAGATGCTGAAGATCAGTTGGGTGCACGAGTGGGTTACATCGAACTGGATCTCAACAGCGGTAAGATCCT
TGAGAGTTTTCGCCCCGAAGAACGTTTTCCAATGATGAGCACTTTTAAAGTTCTGCTATGTGGCGCGGTA
TTATCCCGTATTGACGCCGGGCAAGAGCAACTCGGTCGCCGCATACACTATTCTCAGAATGACTTGGTTG
AGTACTCACCAGTCACAGAAAAGCATCTTACGGATGGCATGACAGTAAGAGAATTATGCAGTGCTGCCAT
AACCATGAGTGATAACACTGCGGCCAACTTACTTCTGACAACGATCGGAGGACCGAAGGAGCTAACCGCT
TTTTTGCACAACATGGGGGATCATGTAACTCGCCTTGATCGTTGGGAACCGGAGCTGAATGAAGCCATAC
CAAACGACGAGCGTGACACCACGATGCCTGTAGCAATGGCAACAACGTTGCGCAAACTATTAACTGGCGA
ACTACTTACTCTAGCTTCCCGGCAACAATTAATAGACTGGATGGAGGCGGATAAAGTTGCAGGACCACTT
CTGCGCTCGGCCCTTCCGGCTGGCTGGTTTATTGCTGATAAATCTGGAGCCGGTGAGCGTGGGTCTCGCG
GTATCATTGCAGCACTGGGGCCAGATGGTAAGCCCTCCCGTATCGTAGTTATCTACACGACGGGGAGTCA
GGCAACTATGGATGAACGAAATAGACAGATCGCTGAGATAGGTGCCTCACTGATTAAGCATTGGTAACTG
TCAGACCAAGTTTACTCATATATACTTTAGATTGATTTAAAACTTCATTTTTAATTTAAAAGGATCTAGG
TGAAGATCCTTTTTGATAATCTCATGACCAAAATCCCTTAACGTGAGTTTTCGTTCCACTGAGCGTCAGA
CCCCGTAGAAAAGATCAAAGGATCTTCTTGAGATCCTTTTTTTCTGCGCGTAATCTGCTGCTTGCAAACA
AAAAAACCACCGCTACCAGCGGTGGTTTGTTTGCCGGATCAAGAGCTACCAACTCTTTTTCCGAAGGTAA
CTGGCTTCAGCAGAGCGCAGATACCAAATACTGTTCTTCTAGTGTAGCCGTAGTTAGGCCACCACTTCAA
GAACTCTGTAGCACCGCCTACATACCTCGCTCTGCTAATCCTGTTACCAGTGGCTGCTGCCAGTGGCGAT
AAGTCGTGTCTTACCGGGTTGGACTCAAGACGATAGTTACCGGATAAGGCGCAGCGGTCGGGCTGAACGG
GGGGTTCGTGCACACAGCCCAGCTTGGAGCGAACGACCTACACCGAACTGAGATACCTACAGCGTGAGCT
ATGAGAAAGCGCCACGCTTCCCGAAGGGAGAAAGGCGGACAGGTATCCGGTAAGCGGCAGGGTCGGAACA
GGAGAGCGCACGAGGGAGCTTCCAGGGGGAAACGCCTGGTATCTTTATAGTCCTGTCGGGTTTCGCCACC
TCTGACTTGAGCGTCGATTTTTGTGATGCTCGTCAGGGGGGCGGAGCCTATGGAAAAACGCCAGCAACGC
GGCCTTTTTACGGTTCCTGGCCTTTTGCTGGCCTTTTGCTCACATGTTCTTTCCTGCGTTATCCCCTGAT
TCTGTGGATAACCGTATTACCGCCTTTGAGTGAGCTGATACCGCTCGCCGCAGCCGAACGACCGAGCGCA
GCGAGTCAGTGAGCGAGGAAGCGGAAGAGCGCCCAATACGCAAACCGCCTCTCCCCGCGCGTTGGCCGAT
TCATTAATGCAGCTGGCACGACAGGTTTCCCGACTGGAAAGCGGGCAGTGAGCGCAACGCAATTAATGTG
AGTTAGCTCACTCATTAGGCACCCCAGGCTTTACACTTTATGCTTCCGGCTCGTATGTTGTGTGGAATTG
TGAGCGGATAACAATTTCACACAGGAAACAGCTATGACCATGATTACGCCAAGCGCGCAATTAACCCTCA
CTAAAGGGAACAAAAGCTGGAGCTGCAAGCTTAATGTAGTCTTATGCAATACTCTTGTAGTCTTGCAACA
TGGTAACGATGAGTTAGCAACATGCCTTACAAGGAGAGAAAAAGCACCGTGCATGCCGATTGGTGGAAGT
AAGGTGGTACGATCGTGCCTTATTAGGAAGGCAACAGACGGGTCTGACATGGATTGGACGAACCACTGAA
TTGCCGCATTGCAGAGATATTGTATTTAAGTGCCTAGCTCGATACATAAACGGGTCTCTCTGGTTAGACC
AGATCTGAGCCTGGGAGCTCTCTGGCTAACTAGGGAACCCACTGCTTAAGCCTCAATAAAGCTTGCCTTG
AGTGCTTCAAGTAGTGTGTGCCCGTCTGTTGTGTGACTCTGGTAACTAGAGATCCCTCAGACCCTTTTAG
TCAGTGTGGAAAATCTCTAGCAGTGGCGCCCGAACAGGGACTTGAAAGCGAAAGGGAAACCAGAGGAGCT
CTCTCGACGCAGGACTCGGCTTGCTGAAGCGCGCACGGCAAGAGGCGAGGGGCGGCGACTGGTGAGTACG
CCAAAAATTTTGACTAGCGGAGGCTAGAAGGAGAGAGATGGGTGCGAGAGCGTCAGTATTAAGCGGGGGA
GAATTAGATCGCGATGGGAAAAAATTCGGTTAAGGCCAGGGGGAAAGAAAAAATATAAATTAAAACATAT
AGTATGGGCAAGCAGGGAGCTAGAACGATTCGCAGTTAATCCTGGCCTGTTAGAAACATCAGAAGGCTGT
AGACAAATACTGGGACAGCTACAACCATCCCTTCAGACAGGATCAGAAGAACTTAGATCATTATATAATA
CAGTAGCAACCCTCTATTGTGTGCATCAAAGGATAGAGATAAAAGACACCAAGGAAGCTTTAGACAAGAT
AGAGGAAGAGCAAAACAAAAGTAAGACCACCGCACAGCAAGCGGCCGCTGATCTTCAGACCTGGAGGAGG
AGATATGAGGGACAATTGGAGAAGTGAATTATATAAATATAAAGTAGTAAAAATTGAACCATTAGGAGTA
GCACCCACCAAGGCAAAGAGAAGAGTGGTGCAGAGAGAAAAAAGAGCAGTGGGAATAGGAGCTTTGTTCC
TTGGGTTCTTGGGAGCAGCAGGAAGCACTATGGGCGCAGCGTCAATGACGCTGACGGTACAGGCCAGACA
ATTATTGTCTGGTATAGTGCAGCAGCAGAACAATTTGCTGAGGGCTATTGAGGCGCAACAGCATCTGTTG
CAACTCACAGTCTGGGGCATCAAGCAGCTCCAGGCAAGAATCCTGGCTGTGGAAAGATACCTAAAGGATC
AACAGCTCCTGGGGATTTGGGGTTGCTCTGGAAAACTCATTTGCACCACTGCTGTGCCTTGGAATGCTAG
TTGGAGTAATAAATCTCTGGAACAGATTTGGAATCACACGACCTGGATGGAGTGGGACAGAGAAATTAAC
AATTACACAAGCTTAATACACTCCTTAATTGAAGAATCGCAAAACCAGCAAGAAAAGAATGAACAAGAAT
TATTGGAATTAGATAAATGGGCAAGTTTGTGGAATTGGTTTAACATAACAAATTGGCTGTGGTATATAAA
ATTATTCATAATGATAGTAGGAGGCTTGGTAGGTTTAAGAATAGTTTTTGCTGTACTTTCTATAGTGAAT
AGAGTTAGGCAGGGATATTCACCATTATCGTTTCAGACCCACCTCCCAACCCCGAGGGGACCCAGAGAGG
GCCTATTTCCCATGATTCCTTCATATTTGCATATACGATACAAGGCTGTTAGAGAGATAATTAGAATTAA
TTTGACTGTAAACACAAAGATATTAGTACAAAATACGTGACGTAGAAAGTAATAATTTCTTGGGTAGTTT
GCAGTTTTAAAATTATGTTTTAAAATGGACTATCATATGCTTACCGTAACTTGAAAGTATTTCGATTTCT
TGGCTTTATATATCTTGTGGAAAGGACGAAACACCGGATGTCCTCGAAAAGTACAGGTTTTAGAGCTAGA
AATAGCAAGTTAAAATAAGGCTAGTCCGTTATCAACTTGAAAAAGTGGCACCGAGTCGGTGCTTTTTTAA
GCTTGGCGTAACTAGATCTTGAGACAAATGGCAGTATTCATCCACAATTTTAAAAGAAAAGGGGGGATTG
GGGGGTACAGTGCAGGGGAAAGAATAGTAGACATAATAGCAACAGACATACAAACTAAAGAATTACAAAA
ACAAATTACAAAAATTCAAAATTTTCGGGTTTATTACAGGGACAGCAGAGATCCACTTTGGCGCCGGCTC
GAGGGGG
Features (pLannotate 1.2.2; 29 found; start..end, strand, type, name):
     14..80      +  CDS            small t antigen (fragment): SV40 (simian virus 40) small t antigen
    106..317     +  promoter       EF-1α core promoter: core promoter for human elongation factor EF-1α
    318..1256    +  intron         EF-1α intron A: intron upstream of the start codon of human EF-1α
   1278..1877    +  CDS            PuroR (fragment): puromycin N-acetyltransferase; pac from Streptomyces; confers resistance to puromycin
   1893..2481    +  misc_feature   WPRE: woodchuck hepatitis virus posttranscriptional regulatory element
   2532..2551    +  misc_feature   cPPT/CTS (fragment): central polypurine tract and central termination sequence of HIV-1
   2553..2786    +  LTR            3' LTR (ΔU3): self-inactivating 3' long terminal repeat (LTR) from HIV-1
   2864..2985    +  polyA_signal   SV40 poly(A) signal: SV40 polyadenylation signal
   3025..3160    +  rep_origin     SV40 ori: SV40 origin of replication
   3181..3199    -  promoter       T7 promoter: promoter for bacteriophage T7 RNA polymerase
   3207..3362    +  CDS            lacZα (fragment): LacZα fragment of β-galactosidase; lacZ fragment
   3367..3795    +  rep_origin     f1 ori (sequence partly withheld): f1 bacteriophage origin of replication; arrow indicates direction of (+) strand synthesis
   3848..3952    +  promoter       AmpR promoter: bla
   3953..4813    +  CDS            AmpR: β-lactamase; bla; confers resistance to ampicillin, carbenicillin, and related antibiotics
   4984..5572    +  rep_origin     ori: high-copy-number ColE1/pMB1/pBR322/pUC origin of replication
   5755..5847    +  CDS            lacI (fragment): lac repressor; lacI; The lac repressor binds to the lac operator to inhibit transcription in E. coli. This inhibition can be relieved by adding lactose or isopropyl-β-D-thiogalactopyranoside (IPTG).
   5860..5881    +  protein_bind   CAP binding site: CAP binding activates transcription in the presence of cAMP. E. coli catabolite activator protein
   5896..5926    +  promoter       lac promoter: promoter for the E. coli lac operon
   5934..5950    +  protein_bind   lac operator: The lac repressor binds to the lac operator to inhibit transcription in E. coli. This inhibition can be relieved by adding lactose or isopropyl-β-D-thiogalactopyranoside (IPTG). lac repressor encoded by lacI
   5995..6013    +  promoter       T3 promoter: promoter for bacteriophage T3 RNA polymerase
   6041..6267    +  promoter       RSV promoter: Rous sarcoma virus enhancer/promoter
   6268..6448    +  LTR            5' LTR (truncated): truncated 5' long terminal repeat (LTR) from HIV-1
   6495..6620    +  misc_feature   HIV-1 Ψ: packaging signal of human immunodeficiency virus type 1
   6604..6967    +  CDS            HIV-1 gag (fragment): gag protein from human immunodeficiency virus 1; gag
   7113..7346    +  misc_feature   RRE: The Rev response element (RRE) of HIV-1 allows for Rev-dependent mRNA export from the nucleus to the cytoplasm.
   7723..7749    +  CDS            Rev (fragment): human immunodeficiency virus 1 (HIV-1) Rev protein; rev; enhances nuclear export of unspliced and incompletely spliced viral mRNAs
   7753..7993    +  promoter       U6 promoter: RNA polymerase III promoter for human U6 snRNA
   8023..8098    +  misc_RNA       gRNA scaffold: guide RNA scaffold for the Streptococcus pyogenes CRISPR/Cas9 system
   8154..8271    +  misc_feature   cPPT/CTS: central polypurine tract and central termination sequence of HIV-1
