[The description below was written by a language model from this plasmid's Addgene catalogue record and pLannotate feature annotations shown in this document.]
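Description:
NME9 gRNA (BRDN0001144954) is a third-generation lentiviral guide RNA plasmid built on the lentiGuide-Puro backbone and designed to direct CRISPR-Cas9 cutting to the human NME9 gene (also known as TXNDC6 or TXL-2). It is maintained in E. coli as a high-copy plasmid through a ColE1/pUC-type origin with ampicillin selection from the β-lactamase gene. The backbone also carries an f1 origin, an SV40 origin and poly(A) signal, and remnants of lac and phage promoter elements that are incidental to its function.

The viral genome is transcribed from an RSV promoter fused to a truncated HIV-1 5' LTR, which makes packaging Tat-independent. It also contains the Ψ packaging signal, a partial gag sequence, the Rev response element for nuclear export of the full-length RNA, and a central polypurine tract that aids nuclear import. A self-inactivating ΔU3 3' LTR closes the genome and prevents LTR-driven transcription after integration. Within this unit, a human U6 RNA polymerase III promoter drives the NME9-specific 20-nt spacer joined to the Streptococcus pyogenes gRNA scaffold. A separate EF-1α core promoter with its intron A expresses puromycin N-acetyltransferase for selection of transduced mammalian cells, followed by a WPRE to enhance transcript expression.

The plasmid does not encode Cas9, so it must be used with a separate Cas9 vector or in cells that already express Cas9. It belongs to a human kinome gRNA collection linked to work on optimized sgRNA design, and it is suited to knockout of NME9 in human cells. The depositors note that the guide was designed against a GenBank reference sequence that has since been withdrawn.
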