Addgene plasmid #76837: NME9 gRNA (BRDN0001144954)
Purpose: 3rd generation lentiviral gRNA plasmid targeting human NME9
Depositing lab: John Doench & David Root. Depositing organization: Broad Institute. Publication: Optimized sgRNA design to maximize activity and minimize off-target effects of CRISPR-Cas9. Doench JG, Fusi N, Sullender M, Hegde M, Vaimberg EW, Donovan KF, Smith I, Tothova Z, Wilen C, Orchard R, Virgin HW, Listgarten J, Root DE. Nat Biotechnol. 2016 Jan 18. doi: 10.1038/nbt.3437. PubMed 26780180.
Backbone
  Vector backbone: lentiGuide-Puro
  Backbone manufacturer: Zhang Lab (Addgene plasmid # 52963)
  Vector type: Mammalian Expression, Lentiviral, CRISPR
  Selectable markers: Puromycin
Growth in bacteria
  Bacterial resistance: Ampicillin, 100 μg/mL
  Growth temperature: 37°C
  Growth strain: DH5alpha
  Copy number: High Copy
Gene/Insert
  Gene/Insert name: NME9 (alt name: NME9)
  gRNA/shRNA sequence: GATGTCCTCGAAAAGTACAG
  Species: H. sapiens (human)
  Entrez Gene: NME9 (a.k.a. NM23-H9, TXL-2, TXL2, TXNDC6)
  Promoter: hU6
  Cloning method: Unknown
  Sequencing primers: 5′ U6-F; 3′ pS2-R
Terms and licenses: Academic/Nonprofit Terms; Industry Terms: Not Available to Industry
Depositor comments: The gRNA was designed to target a Genbank reference sequence which has since been removed from the database. Note that this plasmid does NOT contain Cas9. It should be used in conjunction with lentiCas9-Blast (Addgene #52962) or otherwise with cell lines already expressing Cas9. Browse the full kinome gRNA library at http://www.addgene.org/pooled-library/broadgpp-human-kinome/ or visit http://www.broadinstitute.org/rnai/public/ for detailed protocols and information.
How to cite: NME9 gRNA (BRDN0001144954) was a gift from John Doench & David Root (Addgene plasmid # 76837 ; http://n2t.net/addgene:76837 ; RRID:Addgene_76837)
