>Addgene plasmid #76837 | NME9 gRNA (BRDN0001144954) | depositor partial sequence | sequence record 144297 | Target Sequence
GATGTCCTCGAAAAGTACAG
