>Addgene plasmid #76837 | NME9 gRNA (BRDN0001144954) | addgene partial sequence | sequence record 186601 | hU6-F
GTAGAAAGTAATAATTTCTTGGGTAGTTTGCAGTTTTAAAATTATGTTTTAAAATGGACTATCATATGCT
TACCGTAACTTGAAAGTATTTCGATTTCTTGGCTTTATATATCTTGTGGAAAGGACGAAACACCGGATGT
CCTCGAAAAGTACAGGTTTTAGAGCTAGAAATAGCAAGTTAAAATAAGGCTAGTCCGTTATCAACTTGAA
AAAGTGGCACCGAGTCGGTGCTTTTTTAAGCTTGGCGTAACTAGATCTTGAGACAAATGGCAGTATTCAT
CCACAATTTTAAAAGAAAAGGGGGGATTGGGGGGTACAGTGCAGGGGAAAGAATAGTAGACATAATAGCA
ACAGACATACAAACTAAAGAATTACAAAAACAAATTACAAAAATTCAAAATTTTCGGGTTTATTACAGGG
ACAGCAGAGATCCACTTTGGCGCCGGCTCGAGGGGGCCCGGGTGCAAAGATGGATAAAGTTTTAAACAGA
GAGGAATCTTTGCAGCTAATGGACCTTCTAGGTCTTGAAAGGAGTGGGAATTGGCTCCGGTGCCCGTCAG
TGGGCAGAGC
